Addgene plasmid #44768: pFSBC4
Depositing lab: Christopher Marx. Depositing organization: Harvard University. Publication: FREQ-Seq: a rapid, cost-effective, sequencing-based method to determine allele frequencies directly from mixed populations. Chubiz LM, Lee MC, Delaney NF, Marx CJ. PLoS One. 2012;7(10):e47959. doi: 10.1371/journal.pone.0047959. Epub 2012 Oct 31. PubMed 23118913.
Backbone
  Vector backbone: pUC19
Growth in bacteria
  Bacterial resistance: Ampicillin, 100 μg/mL
  Growth temperature: 37°C
  Growth strain: DH10B
  Copy number: High Copy
Gene/Insert
  Gene/Insert name: FREQ-Seq Barcode: GAAGGC
  Species: Synthetic
  Cloning method: Unknown
  Sequencing primers: 5′ pBR322ori-F
Terms and licenses: Academic/Nonprofit Terms; Industry Terms: Not Available to Industry
Depositor comments: These plasmids are used to generate bridging primers with Illumina-compatible barcodes for allele frequency sequencing (FREQ-Seq). Similar to RNA-Seq, the FREQ-Seq method can rapidly determine allele frequencies directly from mixed populations with minimal library preparation.
How to cite: pFSBC4 was a gift from Christopher Marx (Addgene plasmid # 44768 ; http://n2t.net/addgene:44768 ; RRID:Addgene_44768)
