[The description below was written by a language model from this plasmid's Addgene catalogue record and pLannotate feature annotations shown in this document.]
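Description:
pFSBC4 is a small (about 2.4 kb) bacterial plasmid built on a pUC19 backbone and maintained in E. coli at high copy number. It replicates from the ColE1/pMB1-type pUC origin and is selected with ampicillin through a β-lactamase (AmpR) gene driven by its native bla promoter. It is not an expression vector. It serves as a clonal, renewable template for a short synthetic DNA element and carries no eukaryotic or viral parts.

The insert is a synthetic FREQ-Seq barcode, one member of a series of plasmids that each hold a different six-nucleotide index. According to the depositor, these plasmids are used to generate bridging primers carrying Illumina-compatible barcodes. The barcoded adapters are attached to amplicons spanning a locus of interest, so that many mixed-population samples can be pooled and sequenced together. Allele frequencies are then read directly from the sequence counts, with minimal library preparation, in a way the depositor likens to RNA-Seq.

The automated feature table does not annotate the barcode or adapter segment itself, and the record does not give its exact position or the cloning method. Apart from the ampicillin cassette and the origin, the annotation shows only short fragments called as lacI, lacZα, bom and rop. They are too short to encode functional products. These most likely reflect residual backbone sequence left after much of the pUC19 lac region was removed, which fits a plasmid smaller than the parental vector.
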