Features (pLannotate 1.2.2; 7 found; start..end, strand, type, name):
      1..93      +  CDS            lacI (fragment): lac repressor; lacI; The lac repressor binds to the lac operator to inhibit transcription in E. coli. This inhibition can be relieved by adding lactose or isopropyl-β-D-thiogalactopyranoside (IPTG).
    173..189     -  CDS            lacZα (fragment): LacZα fragment of β-galactosidase; lacZ fragment
    189..268     -  misc_feature   bom (fragment): basis of mobility region from pBR322
    370..405     -  CDS            rop (fragment): Rop protein, which maintains plasmids at low copy number; rop
    500..604     +  promoter       AmpR promoter: bla
    605..1465    +  CDS            AmpR: β-lactamase; bla; confers resistance to ampicillin, carbenicillin, and related antibiotics
   1636..2224    +  rep_origin     ori: high-copy-number ColE1/pMB1/pBR322/pUC origin of replication
>Addgene plasmid #44768 | pFSBC4 | depositor full sequence | sequence record 61376 | pFSBC4 sequence 2406 bps
GCGCCCAATACGCAAACCGCCTCTCCCCGCGCGTTGGCCGATTCATTAATGCAGCTGGCACGACAGGTTT
CCCGACTGGAAAGCGGGCAGTGAGCGCAACGCAATTAAAATGATACGGCGACCACCGAGATCTACACTCT
TTCCCTACACGACGCTCTTCCGATCTGAAGGCGTAAAACGACGGCCAGTTACGCATCTGTGCGGTATTTC
ACACCGCATATGGTGCACTCTCAGTACAATCTGCTCTGATGCCGCATAGTTAAGCCAGCCCCGACACCCG
CCAACACCCGCTGACGCGCCCTGACGGGCTTGTCTGCTCCCGGCATCCGCTTACAGACAAGCTGTGACCG
TCTCCGGGAGCTGCATGTGTCAGAGGTTTTCACCGTCATCACCGAAACGCGCGAGACGAAAGGGCCTCGT
GATACGCCTATTTTTATAGGTTAATGTCATGATAATAATGGTTTCTTAGACGTCAGGTGGCACTTTTCGG
GGAAATGTGCGCGGAACCCCTATTTGTTTATTTTTCTAAATACATTCAAATATGTATCCGCTCATGAGAC
AATAACCCTGATAAATGCTTCAATAATATTGAAAAAGGAAGAGTATGAGTATTCAACATTTCCGTGTCGC
CCTTATTCCCTTTTTTGCGGCATTTTGCCTTCCTGTTTTTGCTCACCCAGAAACGCTGGTGAAAGTAAAA
GATGCTGAAGATCAGTTGGGTGCACGAGTGGGTTACATCGAACTGGATCTCAACAGCGGTAAGATCCTTG
AGAGTTTTCGCCCCGAAGAACGTTTTCCAATGATGAGCACTTTTAAAGTTCTGCTATGTGGCGCGGTATT
ATCCCGTATTGACGCCGGGCAAGAGCAACTCGGTCGCCGCATACACTATTCTCAGAATGACTTGGTTGAG
TACTCACCAGTCACAGAAAAGCATCTTACGGATGGCATGACAGTAAGAGAATTATGCAGTGCTGCCATAA
CCATGAGTGATAACACTGCGGCCAACTTACTTCTGACAACGATCGGAGGACCGAAGGAGCTAACCGCTTT
TTTGCACAACATGGGGGATCATGTAACTCGCCTTGATCGTTGGGAACCGGAGCTGAATGAAGCCATACCA
AACGACGAGCGTGACACCACGATGCCTGTAGCAATGGCAACAACGTTGCGCAAACTATTAACTGGCGAAC
TACTTACTCTAGCTTCCCGGCAACAATTAATAGACTGGATGGAGGCGGATAAAGTTGCAGGACCACTTCT
GCGCTCGGCCCTTCCGGCTGGCTGGTTTATTGCTGATAAATCTGGAGCCGGTGAGCGTGGGTCTCGCGGT
ATCATTGCAGCACTGGGGCCAGATGGTAAGCCCTCCCGTATCGTAGTTATCTACACGACGGGGAGTCAGG
CAACTATGGATGAACGAAATAGACAGATCGCTGAGATAGGTGCCTCACTGATTAAGCATTGGTAACTGTC
AGACCAAGTTTACTCATATATACTTTAGATTGATTTAAAACTTCATTTTTAATTTAAAAGGATCTAGGTG
AAGATCCTTTTTGATAATCTCATGACCAAAATCCCTTAACGTGAGTTTTCGTTCCACTGAGCGTCAGACC
CCGTAGAAAAGATCAAAGGATCTTCTTGAGATCCTTTTTTTCTGCGCGTAATCTGCTGCTTGCAAACAAA
AAAACCACCGCTACCAGCGGTGGTTTGTTTGCCGGATCAAGAGCTACCAACTCTTTTTCCGAAGGTAACT
GGCTTCAGCAGAGCGCAGATACCAAATACTGTTCTTCTAGTGTAGCCGTAGTTAGGCCACCACTTCAAGA
ACTCTGTAGCACCGCCTACATACCTCGCTCTGCTAATCCTGTTACCAGTGGCTGCTGCCAGTGGCGATAA
GTCGTGTCTTACCGGGTTGGACTCAAGACGATAGTTACCGGATAAGGCGCAGCGGTCGGGCTGAACGGGG
GGTTCGTGCACACAGCCCAGCTTGGAGCGAACGACCTACACCGAACTGAGATACCTACAGCGTGAGCTAT
GAGAAAGCGCCACGCTTCCCGAAGGGAGAAAGGCGGACAGGTATCCGGTAAGCGGCAGGGTCGGAACAGG
AGAGCGCACGAGGGAGCTTCCAGGGGGAAACGCCTGGTATCTTTATAGTCCTGTCGGGTTTCGCCACCTC
TGACTTGAGCGTCGATTTTTGTGATGCTCGTCAGGGGGGCGGAGCCTATGGAAAAACGCCAGCAACGCGG
CCTTTTTACGGTTCCTGGCCTTTTGCTGGCCTTTTGCTCACATGTTCTTTCCTGCGTTATCCCCTGATTC
TGTGGATAACCGTATTACCGCCTTTGAGTGAGCTGATACCGCTCGCCGCAGCCGAACGACCGAGCGCAGC
GAGTCAGTGAGCGAGGAAGCGGAAGA
