>Addgene plasmid #44768 | pFSBC4 | addgene partial sequence | sequence record 63011 | pBR322ori-F 5'-GGGAAACGCCTGGTATCTTT-3'
ATTTTTGTGATGCTCGTCAGGGGGGCGGAGCCTATGGAAAAACGCCAGCAACGCGGCCTTTTTACGGTTC
CTGGCCTTTTGCTGGCCTTTTGCTCACATGTTCTTTCCTGCGTTATCCCCTGATTCTGTGGATAACCGTA
TTACCGCCTTTGAGTGAGCTGATACCGCTCGCCGCAGCCGAACGACCGAGCGCAGCGAGTCAGTGAGCGA
GGAAGCGGAAGAGCGCCCAATACGCAAACCGCCTCTCCCCGCGCGTTGGCCGATTCATTAATGCAGCTGG
CACGACAGGTTTCCCGACTGGAAAGCGGGCAGTGAGCGCAACGCAATTAAAATGATACGGCGACCACCGA
GATCTACACTCTTTCCCTACACGACGCTCTTCCGATCTGAAGGCGTAAAACGACGGCCAGTTACGCATCT
GTGCGGTATTTCACACCGCATATGGTGCACTCTCAGTACAATCTGCTCTGATGCCGCATAGTTAAGCCAG
CCCCGACACCCGCCAACACCCGCTGACGCGCCCTGACGGGCTTGTCTGCTCCCGGCATCCGCTTACAGAC
AAGCTGTGACCGTCTCCGGGAGCTGCATGTGTCAGAGGTTTTCACCGTCATCACCGAAACGCGCGAGACG
AAAGGGCCTCGTGATACGCCTATTTTTATAGGTTAATGTCATGATAATAATGGTTTCTTAGACGTCAGGT
GGCACTTTTCGGGGAAATGTGCGCGGAACCCCTATTTGTTTATTTTTCTAAATACATTCAAATATGTATC
CGCTCATGAGACAATAACCC
